>Addgene plasmid #58468 | pEGFP-C1 EGFP-3XNLS | addgene full sequence | sequence record 398032 | Addgene NGS Result
CCTCACTACTTCTGGAATAGCTCAGAGGCCGAGGCGGCCTCGGCCTCTGCATAAATAAAAAAAATTAGTC
AGCCATGGGGCGGAGAATGGGCGGAACTGGGCGGAGTTAGGGGCGGGATGGGCGGAGTTAGGGGCGGGAC
TATGGTTGCTGACTAATTGAGATGCATGCTTTGCATACTTCTGCCTGCTGGGGAGCCTGGGGACTTTCCA
CACCTGGTTGCTGACTAATTGAGATGCATGCTTTGCATACTTCTGCCTGCTGGGGAGCCTGGGGACTTTC
CACACCCTAACTGACACACATTCCACAGCTGGTTCTTTCCGCCTCAGGACTCTTCCTTTTTCAATATTAT
TGAAGCATTTATCAGGGTTATTGTCTCATGAGCGGATACATATTTGAATGTATTTAGAAAAATAAACAAA
TAGGGGTTCCGCGCACATTTCCCCGAAAAGTGCCACCTG
[124 nt withheld, positions 460-583]
C
[91 nt withheld, positions 585-675]
A
[49 nt withheld, positions 677-725]
CCTTTGACGTTGGAGTCCACGTTCTTT
[37 nt withheld, positions 753-789]
ACCCTATCTCGGTCTATTCTTTTGATTTATAAGGGATTTTGCCGATTTCGGCCTATTGGTTAAAAAATGA
GCTGATTTAACAAAAATTTAACGCGAATTTTAACAAAATATTAACGCTTACAATTTACGCGTTAAGATAC
ATTGATGAGTTTGGACAAACCACAACTAGAATGCAGTGAAAAAAATGCTTTATTTGTGAAATTTGTGATG
CTATTGCTTTATTTGTAACCATTATAAGCTGCAATAAACAAGTTAACAACAACAATTGCATTCATTTTAT
GTTTCAGGTTCAGGGGGAGGTGTGGGAGGTTTTTTAAAGCAAGTAAAACCTCTACAAATGTGGTATGGCT
GATTATGATCAGTTATCTAGATCCGGTGGATCCCGGGCCCGCGGTACCCTATTATCACTTTCTCTTCTTT
TTTGGATCTACCTTTCTCTTCTTTTTTGGATCTACCTTTCTCTTCTTTTTTGGATCCATGGAAGCTTGAG
CTCGAGATCTGAGTCCGGACTTGTACAGCTCGTCCATGCCGAGAGTGATCCCGGCGGCGGTCACGAACTC
CAGCAGGACCATGTGATCGCGCTTCTCGTTGGGGTCTTTGCTCAGGGCGGACTGGGTGCTCAGGTAGTGG
TTGTCGGGCAGCAGCACGGGGCCGTCGCCGATGGGGGTGTTCTGCTGGTAGTGGTCGGCGAGCTGCACGC
TGCCGTCCTCGATGTTGTGGCGGATCTTGAAGTTCACCTTGATGCCGTTCTTCTGCTTGTCGGCCATGAT
ATAGACGTTGTGGCTGTTGTAGTTGTACTCCAGCTTGTGCCCCAGGATGTTGCCGTCCTCCTTGAAGTCG
ATGCCCTTCAGCTCGATGCGGTTCACCAGGGTGTCGCCCTCGAACTTCACCTCGGCGCGGGTCTTGTAGT
TGCCGTCGTCCTTGAAGAAGATGGTGCGCTCCTGGACGTAGCCTTCGGGCATGGCGGACTTGAAGAAGTC
GTGCTGCTTCATGTGGTCGGGGTAGCGGCTGAAGCACTGCACGCCGTAGGTCAGGGTGGTCACGAGGGTG
GGCCAGGGCACGGGCAGCTTGCCGGTGGTGCAGATGAACTTCAGGGTCAGCTTGCCGTAGGTGGCATCGC
CCTCGCCCTCGCCGGACACGCTGAACTTGTGGCCGTTTACGTCGCCGTCCAGCTCGACCAGGATGGGCAC
CACCCCGGTGAACAGCTCCTCGCCCTTGCTCACCATGGTGGCGACCGGTAGCGCTAGCGGATCTGACGGT
TCACTAAACCAGCTCTGCTTATATAGACCTCCCACCGTACACGCCTACCGCCCATTTGCGTCAATGGGGC
GGAGTTGTTACGACATTTTGGAAAGTCCCGTTGATTTTGGTGCCAAAACAAACTCCCATTGACGTCAATG
GGGTGGAGACTTGGAAATCCCCGTGAGTCAAACCGCTATCCACGCCCATTGATGTACTGCCAAAACCGCA
TCACCATGGTAATAGCGATGACTAATACGTAGATGTACTGCCAAGTAGGAAAGTCCCATAAGGTCATGTA
CTGGGCATAATGCCAGGCGGGCCATTTACCGTCATTGACGTCAATAGGGGGCGTACTTGGCATATGATAC
ACTTGATGTACTGCCAAGTGGGCAGTTTACCGTAAATACTCCACCCATTGACGTCAATGGAAAGTCCCTA
TTGGCGTTACTATGGGAACATACGTCATTATTGACGTCAATGGGCGGGGGTCGTTGGGCGGTCAGCCAGG
CGGGCCATTTACCGTAAGTTATGTAACGCGGAACTCCATATATGGGCTATGAACTAATGACCCCGTAATT
GATTACTATTAATAACTAATGCATGGCGGTAATACGGTTATCCACAGAATCAGGGGATAACGCAGGAAAG
AACATGTGAGCAAAAGGCCAGCAAAAGGCCAGGAACCGTAAAAAGGCCGCGTTGCTGGCGTTTTTCCATA
GGCTCCGCCCCCCTGACGAGCATCACAAAAATCGACGCTCAAGTCAGAGGTGGCGAAACCCGACAGGACT
ATAAAGATACCAGGCGTTTCCCCCTGGAAGCTCCCTCGTGCGCTCTCCTGTTCCGACCCTGCCGCTTACC
GGATACCTGTCCGCCTTTCTCCCTTCGGGAAGCGTGGCGCTTTCTCATAGCTCACGCTGTAGGTATCTCA
GTTCGGTGTAGGTCGTTCGCTCCAAGCTGGGCTGTGTGCACGAACCCCCCGTTCAGCCCGACCGCTGCGC
CTTATCCGGTAACTATCGTCTTGAGTCCAACCCGGTAAGACACGACTTATCGCCACTGGCAGCAGCCACT
GGTAACAGGATTAGCAGAGCGAGGTATGTAGGCGGTGCTACAGAGTTCTTGAAGTGGTGGCCTAACTACG
GCTACACTAGAAGAACAGTATTTGGTATCTGCGCTCTGCTGAAGCCAGTTACCTTCGGAAAAAGAGTTGG
TAGCTCTTGATCCGGCAAACAAACCACCGCTGGTAGCGGTGGTTTTTTTGTTTGCAAGCAGCAGATTACG
CGCAGAAAAAAAGGATCTCAAGAAGATCCTTTGATCTTTTCTACGGGGTCTGACGCTCAGTGGAACGAAA
ACTCACGTTAAGGGATTTTGGTCATGAGATTATCAAAAAGGATCTTCACCTAGATCCTTTTAAATTAAAA
ATGAAGTTTTAAATCAATCTAAAGTATATATGAGTAACCTGAGGCTATGGCAGGGCCTGCCGCCCCGACG
TTGGCTGCGAGCCCTGGGCCTTCACCCGAACTTGGGGGGTGGGGTGGGGAAAAGGAAGAAACGCGGGCGT
ATTGGCCCCAATGGGGTCTCGGTGGGGTATCGACAGAGTGCCAGCCCTGGGACCGAACCCCGCGTTTATG
AACAAACGACCCAACACCGTGCGTTTTATTCTGTCTTTTTATTGCCGTCATAGCGCGGGTTCCTTCCGGT
ATTGTCTCCTTCCGTGTTTCAGTTAGCCTCCCCCTAGGGTGGGCGAAGAACTCCAGCATGAGATCCCCGC
GCTGGAGGATCATCCAGCCGGCGTCCCGGAAAACGATTCCGAAGCCCAACCTTTCATAGAAGGCGGCGGT
GGAATCGAAATCTCGTGATGGCAGGTTGGGCGTCGCTTGGTCGGTCATTTCGAACCCCAGAGTCCCGCTC
AGAAGAACTCGTCAAGAAGGCGATAGAAGGCGATGCGCTGCGAATCGGGAGCGGCGATACCGTAAAGCAC
GAGGAAGCGGTCAGCCCATTCGCCGCCAAGCTCTTCAGCAATATCACGGGTAGCCAACGCTATGTCCTGA
TAGCGGTCCGCCACACCCAGCCGGCCACAGTCGATGAATCCAGAAAAGCGGCCATTTTCCACCATGATAT
TCGGCAAGCAGGCATCGCCATGGGTCACGACGAGATCCTCGCCGTCGGGCATGCTCGCCTTGAGCCTGGC
GAACAGTTCGGCTGGCGCGAGCCCCTGATGCTCTTCGTCCAGATCATCCTGATCGACAAGACCGGCTTCC
ATCCGAGTACGTGCTCGCTCGATGCGATGTTTCGCTTGGTGGTCGAATGGGCAGGTAGCCGGATCAAGCG
TATGCAGCCGCCGCATTGCATCAGCCATGATGGATACTTTCTCGGCAGGAGCAAGGTGAGATGACAGGAG
ATCCTGCCCCGGCACTTCGCCCAATAGCAGCCAGTCCCTTCCCGCTTCAGTGACAACGTCGAGCACAGCT
GCGCAAGGAACGCCCGTCGTGGCCAGCCACGATAGCCGCGCTGCCTCGTCTTGCAGTTCATTCAGGGCAC
CGGACAGGTCGGTCTTGACAAAAAGAACCGGGCGCCCCTGCGCTGACAGCCGGAACACGGCGGCATCAGA
GCAGCCGATTGTCTGTTGTGCCCAGTCATAGCCGAATAGCCTCTCCACCCAAGCGGCCGGAGAACCTGCG
TGCAATCCATCTTGTTCAATCATGCGAAACGATCCTCATCCTGTCTCTTGATCGATCTTTGCAAAAGCCT
AGGCCTCCAAAAAAGCCT
Features (pLannotate 1.2.2; 18 found; start..end, strand, type, name):
    329..433     -  promoter       AmpR promoter: bla
    460..888     +  rep_origin     f1 ori (sequence partly withheld): f1 bacteriophage origin of replication; arrow indicates direction of (+) strand synthesis
    922..1043    -  polyA_signal   SV40 poly(A) signal: SV40 polyadenylation signal
   1066..1150    -  CDS            large T antigen (fragment): large T antigen from SV40 (simian virus 40)
   1162..1187    -  misc_feature   MCS (fragment): multiple cloning site
   1197..1214    -  CDS            SV40 NLS (fragment): nuclear localization signal of SV40 (simian virus 40) large T antigen
   1218..1238    -  CDS            SV40 NLS: nuclear localization signal of SV40 (simian virus 40) large T antigen
   1242..1262    -  CDS            SV40 NLS: nuclear localization signal of SV40 (simian virus 40) large T antigen
   1270..1298    -  misc_feature   MCS (fragment): multiple cloning site
   1299..2015    -  CDS            EGFP: EGFP is a basic (constitutively fluorescent) green fluorescent protein published in 1996, derived from Aequorea victoria. It is reported to be a rapidly-maturing weak dimer with moderate acid sensitivity.
   2060..2263    -  promoter       CMV promoter: human cytomegalovirus (CMV) immediate early promoter
   2264..2567    -  enhancer       CMV enhancer: human cytomegalovirus immediate early enhancer
   2742..3330    -  rep_origin     ori: high-copy-number ColE1/pMB1/pBR322/pUC origin of replication
   3552..3568    +  polyA_signal   bGH poly(A) signal (fragment): bovine growth hormone polyadenylation signal
   3659..3706    -  polyA_signal   HSV TK poly(A) signal: herpes simplex virus thymidine kinase polyadenylation signal (Cole and Stacy, 1985)
   3765..3917    -  CDS            ble (fragment): BLE_KLEPN - Experimental evidence at protein level: Swiss-Prot protein existence level 1. Binding protein with a strong affinity to the bleomycin family of antibiotics. Binds to CL990; an antimitotic-antibiotic compound. From Klebsiella pneumoniae.
   3938..4732    -  CDS            NeoR/KanR: aminoglycoside phosphotransferase from Tn5; aph(3')-II (or nptII); confers resistance to neomycin, kanamycin, and G418 (Geneticin®)
   4767..327     -  promoter       SV40 promoter (across the origin): SV40 enhancer and early promoter
