[The description below was written by a language model from this plasmid's Addgene catalogue record and pLannotate feature annotations shown in this document.]
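Description:
pEGFP-C1 EGFP-3XNLS is a mammalian expression plasmid of about 4.8 kb, built on the Clontech pEGFP-C1 backbone, that produces a nuclear-targeted green fluorescent protein. The human cytomegalovirus immediate early enhancer and promoter drive an EGFP open reading frame. Three tandem copies of the SV40 large T antigen nuclear localization signal are fused to its C-terminus, followed by three stop codons. This 81 bp insert was made from annealed oligonucleotides and placed between the HindIII and KpnI sites of the multiple cloning site, both of which are retained. The feature table shows two full NLS repeats plus a third called as a fragment, flanked by the remaining pieces of the polylinker. Transcripts are terminated by the SV40 polyadenylation signal. The short "large T antigen" fragment annotated just upstream of that signal is probably part of the SV40-derived terminator region rather than a separate coding element.

The plasmid is propagated in E. coli at high copy through a pUC-type ColE1 origin, and it also carries an f1 origin for single-stranded DNA production. A single Tn5 aminoglycoside phosphotransferase gene (NeoR/KanR) serves both hosts. A bacterial bla-type promoter expresses it for kanamycin selection, while the SV40 enhancer and early promoter, paired with the HSV TK polyadenylation signal, express it in mammalian cells for G418 selection of stable lines. The small ble and bGH poly(A) fragments in the annotation appear to be incidental partial matches.

The construct is used as a fluorescent marker of the nucleus or as a nuclear-localized EGFP control. It was deposited with work on imaging actin filaments and monomers in somatic cell nuclei.
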