Addgene plasmid #58468: pEGFP-C1 EGFP-3XNLS
Purpose: Expresses a nuclear-targeted eGFP on a CMV promoter
Depositing lab: Dyche Mullins. Depositing organization: University of California, San Francisco (UCSF). Publication: Visualization of actin filaments and monomers in somatic cell nuclei. Belin BJ, Cimini BA, Blackburn EH, Mullins RD. Mol Biol Cell. 2013 Apr;24(7):982-94. doi: 10.1091/mbc.E12-09-0685. Epub 2013 Feb 27. PubMed 23447706.
Backbone
  Vector backbone: pEGFP-C1
  Backbone manufacturer: Clontech
  Backbone size w/o insert (bp): 4686
  Total vector size (bp): 4797
  Vector type: Mammalian Expression
  Selectable markers: Neomycin (select with G418)
Growth in bacteria
  Bacterial resistance: Kanamycin, 50 μg/mL
  Growth temperature: 37°C
  Growth strain: Top10
  Copy number: High Copy
Gene/Insert
  Gene/Insert name: 3X NLS with 3X stop codons
  Species: SV40 virus
  Insert size (bp): 81
  Promoter: CMV
  Tag / fusion protein: EGFP (N terminal on insert)
  Cloning method: Restriction Enzyme; 5′ cloning site HindIII (not destroyed); 3′ cloning site KpnI (not destroyed)
  Sequencing primers: 5′ EGFP Forward; 3′ SV40 polyA Reverse
Resource information
  A portion of this plasmid was derived from a plasmid made by: 3X NLS (with stop codons) was cloned by insertion of annealed primers with flanking restriction sites.
Terms and licenses: Academic/Nonprofit Terms; Industry Terms: Not Available to Industry
How to cite: pEGFP-C1 EGFP-3XNLS was a gift from Dyche Mullins (Addgene plasmid # 58468 ; http://n2t.net/addgene:58468 ; RRID:Addgene_58468)
