>Addgene plasmid #58468 | pEGFP-C1 EGFP-3XNLS | addgene partial sequence | sequence record 101149 | CMV-F 5'-CGCAAATGGGCGGTAGGCGTG-3'
GTGAACCGTCAGATCCGCTAGCGCTACCGGTCGCCACCATGGTGAGCAAGGGCGAGGAGCTGTTCACCGG
GGTGGTGCCCATCCTGGTCGAGCTGGACGGCGACGTAAACGGCCACAAGTTCAGCGTGTCCGGCGAGGGC
GAGGGCGATGCCACCTACGGCAAGCTGACCCTGAAGTTCATCTGCACCACCGGCAAGCTGCCCGTGCCCT
GGCCCACCCTCGTGACCACCCTGACCTACGGCGTGCAGTGCTTCAGCCGCTACCCCGACCACATGAAGCA
GCACGACTTCTTCAAGTCCGCCATGCCCGAAGGCTACGTCCAGGAGCGCACCATCTTCTTCAAGGACGAC
GGCAACTACAAGACCCGCGCCGAGGTGAAGTTCGAGGGCGACACCCTGGTGAACCGCATCGAGCTGAAGG
GCATCGACTTCAAGGAGGACGGCAACATCCTGGGGCACAAGCTGGAGTACAACTACAACAGCCACAACGT
CTATATCATGGCCGACAAGCAGAAGAACGGCATCAAGGTGAACTTCAAGATCCGCCACAACATCGAGGAC
GGCAGCGTGCAGCTCGCCGACCACTACCAGCAGAACACCCCCATCGGCGACGGCCCCGTGCTGCTGCCCG
ACAACCACTACCTGAGCACCCAGTCCGCCCTGAGCAAAGACCCCAACGAGAAGCGCGATCACATGGTCCT
GCTGGAGTTCGTGACCGCCGCCGGGATCACTCTCGGCATGGACGAGCTGTACAAGTCCGGACTCAGATCT
CGAGCTCAAGCTTCCATGGATCC
