>Addgene plasmid #58468 | pEGFP-C1 EGFP-3XNLS | addgene partial sequence | sequence record 101150 | SV40pA-R 5'-GAAATTTGTGATGCTATTGC-3'
TACGGCAAGCTGACCCTGAAGTTCATCTGCACCACCGGCAAGCTGCCCGTGCCCTGGCCCACCCTCGTGA
CCACCCTGACCTACGGCGTGCAGTGCTTCAGCCGCTACCCCGACCACATGAAGCAGCACGACTTCTTCAA
GTCCGCCATGCCCGAAGGCTACGTCCAGGAGCGCACCATCTTCTTCAAGGACGACGGCAACTACAAGACC
CGCGCCGAGGTGAAGTTCGAGGGCGACACCCTGGTGAACCGCATCGAGCTGAAGGGCATCGACTTCAAGG
AGGACGGCAACATCCTGGGGCACAAGCTGGAGTACAACTACAACAGCCACAACGTCTATATCATGGCCGA
CAAGCAGAAGAACGGCATCAAGGTGAACTTCAAGATCCGCCACAACATCGAGGACGGCAGCGTGCAGCTC
GCCGACCACTACCAGCAGAACACCCCCATCGGCGACGGCCCCGTGCTGCTGCCCGACAACCACTACCTGA
GCACCCAGTCCGCCCTGAGCAAAGACCCCAACGAGAAGCGCGATCACATGGTCCTGCTGGAGTTCGTGAC
CGCCGCCGGGATCACTCTCGGCATGGACGAGCTGTACAAGTCCGGACTCAGATCTCGAGCTCAAGCTTCC
ATGGATCCAAAAAAGAAGAGAAAGGTAGATCCAAAAAAGAAGAGAAAGGTAGATCCAAAAAAGAAGAGAA
AGTGATAATAGGGTACCGCGGGCCCGGGATCCACCGGATCTAGATAACTGATCATAATCAGCCATACCAC
ATTTGTAGAGGTTTTACTTGCTTTAAAAAACCTCCCACACCTCCCCCTGAACCTGAAACATAAAATGAAT
GC
